Addgene plasmid #63154: pME-Cas9
Purpose: Middle Entry clone for Gateway containing a zebrafish codon-optimized Cas9 flanked by 2 NLS
Depositing lab: Leonard Zon. Publication: A CRISPR/Cas9 Vector System for Tissue-Specific Gene Disruption in Zebrafish. Ablain J, Durand EM, Yang S, Zhou Y, Zon LI. Dev Cell. 2015 Mar 4. pii: S1534-5807(15)00075-1. doi: 10.1016/j.devcel.2015.01.032. PubMed 25752963.
Backbone
  Vector backbone: pME-MCS (Tol2Kit #237)
  Backbone size w/o insert (bp): 2765
  Total vector size (bp): 6907
  Vector type: CRISPR ; Tol2 Middle Entry vector for Gateway
Growth in bacteria
  Bacterial resistance: Kanamycin, 50 μg/mL
  Growth temperature: 37°C
  Growth strain: Top10
  Copy number: Unknown
Gene/Insert
  Gene/Insert name: Cas9
  Species: D. rerio (zebrafish)
  Insert size (bp): 4199
  Cloning method: Restriction Enzyme; 5′ cloning site SalI (not destroyed); 3′ cloning site XbaI (not destroyed)
  Sequencing primers: 5′ CCTACTCAGGAGAGCGTTCA; 3′ CAGGAAACAGCTATGACCAT
Resource information
  A portion of this plasmid was derived from a plasmid made by: the Chen laboratory (Jao et al., PNAS 2013).
Terms and licenses: Academic/Nonprofit Terms; Industry Terms: Not Available to Industry
Depositor comments: Reference for zebrafish codon-optimized Cas9: Jao, L.E., Wente, S.R., and Chen, W. (2013). Efficient multiplex biallelic zebrafish genome editing using a CRISPR nuclease system. Proc Natl Acad Sci U S A 110, 13904-13909.
How to cite: pME-Cas9 was a gift from Leonard Zon (Addgene plasmid # 63154 ; http://n2t.net/addgene:63154 ; RRID:Addgene_63154)
