[The description below was written by a language model from this plasmid's Addgene catalogue record, the feature table of its GenBank file and pLannotate feature annotations shown in this document.]
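Description:
pME-Cas9 is a Gateway middle entry clone built on the Tol2Kit pME-MCS backbone, made as one module of a CRISPR/Cas9 vector system for tissue-specific gene disruption in zebrafish. The plasmid is about 6.9 kb and is propagated in E. coli under kanamycin selection, conferred by an aph(3')-Ia KanR gene. Replication relies on a high-copy ColE1/pUC-type origin, although the catalogue lists copy number as unknown. The backbone also carries rrnB T1 and T2 terminators upstream of the cloning region, which insulate the insert from read-through transcription in bacteria, along with small lacZα, lacI and pBluescript MCS remnants.

The payload is a roughly 4.2 kb Cas9 open reading frame cloned between SalI and XbaI sites, both of which are retained. The coding sequence is the Streptococcus pyogenes nuclease recoded for zebrafish codon usage, which is why the catalogue gives the species as D. rerio, and it was derived from a previously published zebrafish genome-editing construct. A nuclear localization signal sits at each end of the protein to direct it to the nucleus; a partial sequence record identifies at least one of these as the SV40 large T antigen NLS. The cassette lies between attL1 and attL2 sites, with T7 and T3 phage promoters just inside or adjacent to them. No eukaryotic promoter or polyadenylation signal is annotated, as expected for an entry clone. These elements are supplied by an LR recombination with a 5′ entry clone carrying a chosen promoter, a 3′ entry clone and a Tol2 destination vector, yielding a transposon-based transgene that expresses Cas9 in a chosen tissue. The two full-length feature tables describe the same sequence with different start coordinates.
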