LOCUS       pME-Cas9.txt.xdna 6907 bp DNA linear 2/16/2015
DEFINITION
ACCESSION
VERSION
SOURCE
  ORGANISM
COMMENT     Serial Cloner Genbank Format
COMMENT     SerialCloner_Type=DNA
COMMENT     SerialCloner_Comments=
COMMENT     SerialCloner_Ends=0,0,,0,
FEATURES             Location/Qualifiers
     misc_feature    744..749
                     /label=SalI site
                     /SerialCloner_Color=&hFF8080
                     /SerialCloner_Show=True
                     /SerialCloner_Protect=True
                     /SerialCloner_Arrow=True
     misc_feature    756..4934
                     /label=nls Cas9 nls
                     /SerialCloner_Color=&h00FF00
                     /SerialCloner_Show=True
                     /SerialCloner_Protect=True
                     /SerialCloner_Arrow=True
     misc_feature    4943..4948
                     /label=XbaI site
                     /SerialCloner_Color=&hFF8080
                     /SerialCloner_Show=True
                     /SerialCloner_Protect=True
                     /SerialCloner_Arrow=True
     misc_feature    768..788
                     /label=nls
                     /SerialCloner_Color=&h800080
                     /SerialCloner_Show=True
                     /SerialCloner_Protect=True
                     /SerialCloner_Arrow=True
     misc_feature    4911..4931
                     /label=nls
                     /SerialCloner_Color=&h800080
                     /SerialCloner_Show=True
                     /SerialCloner_Protect=True
                     /SerialCloner_Arrow=True
     misc_feature    5032..5131
                     /label=attL2
                     /SerialCloner_Color=&h84A4C0
                     /SerialCloner_Show=True
                     /SerialCloner_Protect=True
                     /SerialCloner_Arrow=True
     misc_feature    5301..6110
                     /label=KanR
                     /SerialCloner_Color=&h8000FF
                     /SerialCloner_Show=True
                     /SerialCloner_Protect=True
                     /SerialCloner_Arrow=True
     misc_feature    569..668
                     /label=attL1
                     /SerialCloner_Color=&h84A4C0
                     /SerialCloner_Show=True
                     /SerialCloner_Protect=True
                     /SerialCloner_Arrow=True
ORIGIN
        1 CTTTCCTGCG TTATCCCCTG ATTCTGTGGA TAACCGTATT ACCGCCTTTG AGTGAGCTGA
       61 TACCGCTCGC CGCAGCCGAA CGACCGAGCG CAGCGAGTCA GTGAGCGAGG AAGCGGAAGA
      121 GCGCCCAATA CGCAAACCGC CTCTCCCCGC GCGTTGGCCG ATTCATTAAT GCAGCTGGCA
      181 CGACAGGTTT CCCGACTGGA AAGCGGGCAG TGAGCGCAAC GCAATTAATA CGCGTACCGC
      241 TAGCCAGGAA GAGTTTGTAG AAACGCAAAA AGGCCATCCG TCAGGATGGC CTTCTGCTTA
      301 GTTTGATGCC TGGCAGTTTA TGGCGGGCGT CCTGCCCGCC ACCCTCCGGG CCGTTGCTTC
      361 ACAACGTTCA AATCCGCTCC CGGCGGATTT GTCCTACTCA GGAGAGCGTT CACCGACAAA
      421 CAACAGATAA AACGAAAGGC CCAGTCTTCC GACTGAGCCT TTCGTTTTAT TTGATGCCTG
      481 GCAGTTCCCT ACTCTCGCGT TAACGCTAGC ATGGATGTTT TCCCAGTCAC GACGTTGTAA
      541 AACGACGGCC AGTCTTAAGC TCGGGCCCCA AATAATGATT TTATTTTGAC TGATAGTGAC
      601 CTGTTCGTTG CAACAAATTG ATGAGCAATG CTTTTTTATA ATGCCAACTT TGTACAAAAA
      661 AGCAGGCTTG TAAAACGACG GCCAGTGAGC GCGCGTAATA CGACTCACTA TAGGGCGAAT
      721 TGGGTACCGG GCCCCCCCTC GAGGTCGACG CCACCATGGC TTCTCCACCT AAGAAGAAGA
      781 GAAAGGTGGG AAGCATGGAT AAGAAGTATA GCATCGGCCT GGATATTGGA ACTAACTCCG
      841 TGGGTTGGGC AGTGATTACA GACGACTACA AGGTCCCTAG CAAGAAATTT AAGGTGCTGG
      901 GTAACACCGA CAGGCACAGC ATCAAGAAAA ATCTGATTGG AGCCCTGCTG TTCGGTTCTG
      961 GAGAGACTGC CGAAGCAACA CGCCTGAAAA GAACAGCAAG AAGGCGCTAT ACCAGAAGGA
     1021 AGAATAGAAT CTGTTACCTG CAGGAGATTT TCTCTAACGA AATGGCTAAG GTGGACGATT
     1081 CATTCTTTCA TAGGCTGGAG GAAAGTTTCC TGGTCGAGGA AGATAAGAAA CACGAGCGCC
     1141 ATCCTATCTT TGGAAACATT GTGGACGAGG TCGCCTATCA CGAAAAATAC CCAACCATCT
     1201 ATCATCTGCG CAAGAAACTG GCTGACTCTA CTGATAAAGC CGACCTGAGA CTGATCTATC
     1261 TGGCTCTGGC CCACATGATT AAGTTCAGGG GTCATTTTCT GATCGAGGGC GATCTGAACC
     1321 CCGACAATTC CGATGTGGAC AAGCTGTTCA TCCAGCTGGT CCAGATTTAC AATCAGCTGT
     1381 TTGAGGAAAA CCCTATTAAT GCTTCCAGAG TGGACGCAAA AGCTATCCTG TCAGCCAGGC
     1441 TGTCCAAGTC ACGCAGACTG GAGAACCTGA TTGCACAGCT GCCCGGAGAA AAGAGGAACG
     1501 GTCTGTTTGG AAATCTGATC GCTCTGAGTC TGGGCCTGAC TCCTAACTTC AAAAGCAATT
     1561 TTGATCTGGC TGAGGACGCC AAACTGCAGC TGTCAAAGGA CACATATGAC GATGACCTGG
     1621 ATAACCTGCT GGCACAGATC GGAGATCAGT ACGCTGACCT GTTCCTGGCT GCCAAAAATC
     1681 TGTCCGACGC AATCCTGCTG TCAGATATTC TGAGAGTGAA CAGCGAGATT ACAAAAGCAC
     1741 CTCTGAGTGC CAGCATGATC AAGAGATATG ACGAGCACCA TCAGGATCTG ACCCTGCTGA
     1801 AGGCTCTGGT CAGGCAGCAG CTGCCAGAGA AGTACAAGGA AATTTTCTTT GATCAGTCCA
     1861 AGAACGGCTA CGCCGGTTAT ATCGACGGAG GCGCATCACA GGAGGAATTC TACAAGTTTA
     1921 TCAAACCTAT TCTGGAGAAG ATGGACGGAA CTGAGGAACT GCTGGTGAAA CTGAATAGAG
     1981 AGGACCTGCT GAGGAAGCAG CGCACATTTG ATAACGGTTC CATCCCACAC CAGATTCATC
     2041 TGGGAGAGCT GCACGCTATC CTGAGGCGCC AGGAAGACTT CTACCCCTTT CTGAAAGATA
     2101 ACCGCGAGAA GATCGAAAAA ATTCTGACCT TCAGAATCCC TTACTATGTG GGTCCACTGG
     2161 CTCGCGGAAA CAGCAGATTT GCCTGGATGA CTCGCAAATC CGAGGAAACC ATTACTCCTT
     2221 GGAACTTCGA GGAAGTGGTC GATAAGGGCG CCTCTGCACA GTCCTTCATC GAGAGAATGA
     2281 CTAATTTTGA CAAAAACCTG CCCAATGAGA AAGTGCTGCC TAAGCACTCC CTGCTGTACG
     2341 AGTATTTCAC TGTCTATAAC GAACTGACAA AGGTGAAATA CGTCACCGAG GGCATGAGAA
     2401 AGCCAGCCTT CCTGTCAGGA GAGCAGAAGA AAGCAATCGT GGATCTGCTG TTTAAAACCA
     2461 ACAGGAAAGT GACTGTCAAG CAGCTGAAGG AGGACTACTT CAAGAAAATT GAATGCTTCG
     2521 ATTCCGTGGA GATCAGCGGA GTCGAAGACA GATTTAACGC AAGCCTGGGC GCTTACCACG
     2581 ATCTGCTGAA GATCATTAAG GATAAAGACT TCCTGGACAA CGAGGAAAAT GAGGATATCC
     2641 TGGAAGACAT TGTGCTGACA CTGACCCTGT TTGAGGACAG AGGAATGATC GAGGAAAGAC
     2701 TGAAAACCTA TGCTCATCTG TTCGATGACA AGGTGATGAA ACAGCTGAAG AGAAGGCGCT
     2761 ACACTGGCTG GGGTAGACTG AGCAGGAAGC TGATCAACGG CATTAGGGAT AAACAGTCAG
     2821 GAAAGACAAT CCTGGACTTT CTGAAAAGTG ATGGCTTCGC CAACCGCAAT TTTATGCAGC
     2881 TGATTCACGA TGACAGTCTG ACCTTCAAAG AGGACATCCA GAAGGCTCAG GTGTCTGGAC
     2941 AGGGCCACTC CCTGCATGAG CAGATTGCAA ACCTGGCTGG AAGCCCAGCC ATCAAGAAAG
     3001 GCATTCTGCA GACAGTGAAA ATCGTCGATG AGCTGGTGAA AGTCATGGGC CATAAGCCCG
     3061 AAAACATCGT GATTGAGATG GCTCGCGAAA ATCAGACAAC CCAGAAGGGT CAGAAGAACA
     3121 GTAGAGAGAG GATGAAAAGA ATCGAGGAAG GCATTAAGGA GCTGGGTAGC CAGATCCTGA
     3181 AAGAGCACCC AGTGGAAAAC ACACAGCTGC AGAATGAGAA GCTGTATCTG TACTATCTGC
     3241 AGAATGGAAG AGATATGTAC GTGGACCAGG AGCTGGATAT TAACAGGCTG TCTGATTACG
     3301 ACGTGGATCA TATCGTCCCC CAGAGTTTCA TCAAAGATGA CAGCATTGAC AACAAGGTGC
     3361 TGACCAGGTC CGACAAAAAC AGAGGAAAAT CAGATAATGT CCCTAGTGAG GAAGTGGTCA
     3421 AGAAAATGAA GAACTACTGG AGACAGCTGC TGAATGCCAA ACTGATCACT CAGAGGAAGT
     3481 TTGATAACCT GACAAAAGCA GAGCGCGGTG GACTGTCAGA ACTGGACAAA GCTGGATTCA
     3541 TCAAGAGGCA GCTGGTGGAA ACACGCCAGA TCACTAAACA CGTCGCACAG ATTCTGGATA
     3601 GTCGCATGAA CACAAAGTAC GATGAGAATG ACAAACTGAT CAGAGAAGTG AAGGTCATTA
     3661 CCCTGAAGAG TAAACTGGTC AGCGACTTTA GGAAAGATTT CCAGTTTTAT AAGGTCCGCG
     3721 AGATTAACAA TTATCACCAT GCCCATGACG CATACCTGAA CGCCGTGGTC GGTACCGCAC
     3781 TGATCAAGAA ATACCCAAAA CTGGAGAGCG AATTCGTGTA CGGAGACTAT AAGGTGTACG
     3841 ATGTCAGAAA AATGATCGCC AAGTCCGAGC AGGAAATTGG AAAAGCTACT GCCAAGTATT
     3901 TCTTTTACTC AAACATCATG AATTTCTTTA AGACAGAGAT CACCCTGGCC AATGGAGAAA
     3961 TCCGCAAAAG GCCCCTGATT GAGACAAACG GAGAGACAGG CGAAATCGTG TGGGACAAAG
     4021 GCAGAGATTT TGCAACCGTG AGGAAGGTCC TGAGCATGCC TCAAGTGAAT ATCGTCAAGA
     4081 AAACTGAGGT GCAGACAGGC GGTTTCTCAA AAGAAAGTAT TCTGCCAAAA CGCAACTCTG
     4141 ATAAGCTGAT CGCTAGAAAG AAAGACTGGG ACCCTAAGAA GTATGGAGGC TTTGACTCTC
     4201 CCACTGTGGC ATACTCCGTC CTGGTGGTCG CTAAGGTGGA GAAGGGCAAA AGCAAGAAAC
     4261 TGAAATCTGT CAAGGAGCTG CTGGGTATCA CAATTATGGA GAGAAGCTCT TTCGAGAAGA
     4321 ACCCAATCGA TTTTCTGGAG GCCAAAGGTT ATAAGGAAGT GAAGAAAGAC CTGATCATTA
     4381 AACTGCCCAA GTACAGTCTG TTTGAGCTGG AAAACGGCAG GAAACGCATG CTGGCAAGCG
     4441 CTGGAGAGCT GCAGAAAGGC AATGAACTGG CCCTGCCTTC TAAGTACGTG AACTTCCTGT
     4501 ATCTGGCAAG CCACTACGAG AAGCTGAAAG GATCTCCAGA GGATAACGAA CAGAAACAGC
     4561 TGTTTGTGGA GCAGCACAAG CATTATCTGG ACGAGATCAT TGAACAGATT AGCGAGTTCT
     4621 CTAAAAGAGT GATCCTGGCC GACGCAAATC TGGATAAGGT CCTGTCTGCT TACAACAAAC
     4681 ACAGAGATAA GCCCATCAGG GAGCAGGCCG AAAATATCAT TCATCTGTTC ACTCTGACAA
     4741 ACCTGGGCGC ACCTGCAGCT TTCAAGTACT TCGACACTAC AATCGATAGA AAGAGGTACA
     4801 CCTCCACTAA GGAGGTGCTG GACGCTACAC TGATCCATCA GAGTATTACC GGCCTGTACG
     4861 AAACAAGGAT TGACCTGTCT CAGCTGGGTG GCGACTCACC GGTGAGATCT CCTAAGAAGA
     4921 AGAGAAAGGT GTGACCGCGG AATCTAGAGC GGCCGCCACC GCGGTGGAGC TCCAGCTTTT
     4981 GTTCCCTTTA GTGAGGGTTA ATTGCGCGCT TGGCGTAATC ATGGTCATAG CACCCAGCTT
     5041 TCTTGTACAA AGTTGGCATT ATAAGAAAGC ATTGCTTATC AATTTGTTGC AACGAACAGG
     5101 TCACTATCAG TCAAAATAAA ATCATTATTT GCCATCCAGC TGATATCCCC TATAGTGAGT
     5161 CGTATTACAT GGTCATAGCT GTTTCCTGGC AGCTCTGGCC CGTGTCTCAA AATCTCTGAT
     5221 GTTACATTGC ACAAGATAAA ATAATATCAT CATGAACAAT AAAACTGTCT GCTTACATAA
     5281 ACAGTAATAC AAGGGGTGTT ATGAGCCATA TTCAACGGGA AACGTCGAGG CCGCGATTAA
     5341 ATTCCAACAT GGATGCTGAT TTATATGGGT ATAAATGGGC TCGCGATAAT GTCGGGCAAT
     5401 CAGGTGCGAC AATCTATCGC TTGTATGGGA AGCCCGATGC GCCAGAGTTG TTTCTGAAAC
     5461 ATGGCAAAGG TAGCGTTGCC AATGATGTTA CAGATGAGAT GGTCAGACTA AACTGGCTGA
     5521 CGGAATTTAT GCCTCTTCCG ACCATCAAGC ATTTTATCCG TACTCCTGAT GATGCATGGT
     5581 TACTCACCAC TGCGATCCCC GGAAAAACAG CATTCCAGGT ATTAGAAGAA TATCCTGATT
     5641 CAGGTGAAAA TATTGTTGAT GCGCTGGCAG TGTTCCTGCG CCGGTTGCAT TCGATTCCTG
     5701 TTTGTAATTG TCCTTTTAAC AGCGATCGCG TATTTCGTCT CGCTCAGGCG CAATCACGAA
     5761 TGAATAACGG TTTGGTTGAT GCGAGTGATT TTGATGACGA GCGTAATGGC TGGCCTGTTG
     5821 AACAAGTCTG GAAAGAAATG CATAAACTTT TGCCATTCTC ACCGGATTCA GTCGTCACTC
     5881 ATGGTGATTT CTCACTTGAT AACCTTATTT TTGACGAGGG GAAATTAATA GGTTGTATTG
     5941 ATGTTGGACG AGTCGGAATC GCAGACCGAT ACCAGGATCT TGCCATCCTA TGGAACTGCC
     6001 TCGGTGAGTT TTCTCCTTCA TTACAGAAAC GGCTTTTTCA AAAATATGGT ATTGATAATC
     6061 CTGATATGAA TAAATTGCAG TTTCATTTGA TGCTCGATGA GTTTTTCTAA TCAGAATTGG
     6121 TTAATTGGTT GTAACACTGG CAGAGCATTA CGCTGACTTG ACGGGACGGC GCAAGCTCAT
     6181 GACCAAAATC CCTTAACGTG AGTTACGCGT CGTTCCACTG AGCGTCAGAC CCCGTAGAAA
     6241 AGATCAAAGG ATCTTCTTGA GATCCTTTTT TTCTGCGCGT AATCTGCTGC TTGCAAACAA
     6301 AAAAACCACC GCTACCAGCG GTGGTTTGTT TGCCGGATCA AGAGCTACCA ACTCTTTTTC
     6361 CGAAGGTAAC TGGCTTCAGC AGAGCGCAGA TACCAAATAC TGTTCTTCTA GTGTAGCCGT
     6421 AGTTAGGCCA CCACTTCAAG AACTCTGTAG CACCGCCTAC ATACCTCGCT CTGCTAATCC
     6481 TGTTACCAGT GGCTGCTGCC AGTGGCGATA AGTCGTGTCT TACCGGGTTG GACTCAAGAC
     6541 GATAGTTACC GGATAAGGCG CAGCGGTCGG GCTGAACGGG GGGTTCGTGC ACACAGCCCA
     6601 GCTTGGAGCG AACGACCTAC ACCGAACTGA GATACCTACA GCGTGAGCTA TGAGAAAGCG
     6661 CCACGCTTCC CGAAGGGAGA AAGGCGGACA GGTATCCGGT AAGCGGCAGG GTCGGAACAG
     6721 GAGAGCGCAC GAGGGAGCTT CCAGGGGGAA ACGCCTGGTA TCTTTATAGT CCTGTCGGGT
     6781 TTCGCCACCT CTGACTTGAG CGTCGATTTT TGTGATGCTC GTCAGGGGGG CGGAGCCTAT
     6841 GGAAAAACGC CAGCAACGCG GCCTTTTTAC GGTTCCTGGC CTTTTGCTGG CCTTTTGCTC
     6901 ACATGTT
//
