Features (pLannotate 1.2.2; 15 found; start..end, strand, type, name):
     28..4128    +  CDS            cas9: CAS9_STRP1 - Also known as csn1 From Streptococcus pyogenes serotype M1.
   4176..4205    -  misc_feature   MCS (fragment): pBluescript multiple cloning site
   4218..4236    -  promoter       T3 promoter: promoter for bacteriophage T3 RNA polymerase
   4265..4364    -  protein_bind   attL2: mutant version of attL; recombination site for the Gateway® LR reaction LR Clonase™
   4382..4400    -  promoter       T7 promoter: promoter for bacteriophage T7 RNA polymerase
   4534..5343    +  CDS            KanR: aminoglycoside phosphotransferase; aph(3')-Ia; confers resistance to kanamycin in bacteria or G418 (Geneticin®) in eukaryotes
   5490..6078    +  rep_origin     ori: high-copy-number ColE1/pMB1/pBR322/pUC origin of replication
   6261..6353    +  CDS            lacI (fragment): lac repressor; lacI; The lac repressor binds to the lac operator to inhibit transcription in E. coli. This inhibition can be relieved by adding lactose or isopropyl-β-D-thiogalactopyranoside (IPTG).
   6408..6435    -  terminator     rrnB T2 terminator: transcription terminator T2 from the E. coli rrnB gene
   6567..6610    +  terminator     rrnB T1 terminator: Escherichia coli rrnB; transcription terminator T1 from the E. coli rrnB gene
   6657..6693    -  CDS            lacZα (fragment): LacZα fragment of β-galactosidase; lacZ fragment
   6709..6808    +  protein_bind   attL1: mutant version of attL; recombination site for the Gateway® LR reaction LR Clonase™
   6808..6828    -  CDS            lacZα (fragment): LacZα fragment of β-galactosidase; lacZ fragment
   6836..6854    +  promoter       T7 promoter: promoter for bacteriophage T7 RNA polymerase
   6863..6890    -  misc_feature   MCS (fragment): pBluescript multiple cloning site
>Addgene plasmid #63154 | pME-Cas9 | addgene full sequence | sequence record 176267 | Addgene NGS Result
CCTAAGAAGAAGAGAAAGGTGGGAAGCATGGATAAGAAGTATAGCATCGGCCTGGATATTGGAACTAACT
CCGTGGGTTGGGCAGTGATTACAGACGACTACAAGGTCCCTAGCAAGAAATTTAAGGTGCTGGGTAACAC
CGACAGGCACAGCATCAAGAAAAATCTGATTGGAGCCCTGCTGTTCGGTTCTGGAGAGACTGCCGAAGCA
ACACGCCTGAAAAGAACAGCAAGAAGGCGCTATACCAGAAGGAAGAATAGAATCTGTTACCTGCAGGAGA
TTTTCTCTAACGAAATGGCTAAGGTGGACGATTCATTCTTTCATAGGCTGGAGGAAAGTTTCCTGGTCGA
GGAAGATAAGAAACACGAGCGCCATCCTATCTTTGGAAACATTGTGGACGAGGTCGCCTATCACGAAAAA
TACCCAACCATCTATCATCTGCGCAAGAAACTGGCTGACTCTACTGATAAAGCCGACCTGAGACTGATCT
ATCTGGCTCTGGCCCACATGATTAAGTTCAGGGGTCATTTTCTGATCGAGGGCGATCTGAACCCCGACAA
TTCCGATGTGGACAAGCTGTTCATCCAGCTGGTCCAGATTTACAATCAGCTGTTTGAGGAAAACCCTATT
AATGCTTCCAGAGTGGACGCAAAAGCTATCCTGTCAGCCAGGCTGTCCAAGTCACGCAGACTGGAGAACC
TGATTGCACAGCTGCCCGGAGAAAAGAGGAACGGTCTGTTTGGAAATCTGATCGCTCTGAGTCTGGGCCT
GACTCCTAACTTCAAAAGCAATTTTGATCTGGCTGAGGACGCCAAACTGCAGCTGTCAAAGGACACATAT
GACGATGACCTGGATAACCTGCTGGCACAGATCGGAGATCAGTACGCTGACCTGTTCCTGGCTGCCAAAA
ATCTGTCCGACGCAATCCTGCTGTCAGATATTCTGAGAGTGAACAGCGAGATTACAAAAGCACCTCTGAG
TGCCAGCATGATCAAGAGATATGACGAGCACCATCAGGATCTGACCCTGCTGAAGGCTCTGGTCAGGCAG
CAGCTGCCAGAGAAGTACAAGGAAATTTTCTTTGATCAGTCCAAGAACGGCTACGCCGGTTATATCGACG
GAGGCGCATCACAGGAGGAATTCTACAAGTTTATCAAACCTATTCTGGAGAAGATGGACGGAACTGAGGA
ACTGCTGGTGAAACTGAATAGAGAGGACCTGCTGAGGAAGCAGCGCACATTTGATAACGGTTCCATCCCA
CACCAGATTCATCTGGGAGAGCTGCACGCTATCCTGAGGCGCCAGGAAGACTTCTACCCCTTTCTGAAAG
ATAACCGCGAGAAGATCGAAAAAATTCTGACCTTCAGAATCCCTTACTATGTGGGTCCACTGGCTCGCGG
AAACAGCAGATTTGCCTGGATGACTCGCAAATCCGAGGAAACCATTACTCCTTGGAACTTCGAGGAAGTG
GTCGATAAGGGCGCCTCTGCACAGTCCTTCATCGAGAGAATGACTAATTTTGACAAAAACCTGCCCAATG
AGAAAGTGCTGCCTAAGCACTCCCTGCTGTACGAGTATTTCACTGTCTATAACGAACTGACAAAGGTGAA
ATACGTCACCGAGGGCATGAGAAAGCCAGCCTTCCTGTCAGGAGAGCAGAAGAAAGCAATCGTGGATCTG
CTGTTTAAAACCAACAGGAAAGTGACTGTCAAGCAGCTGAAGGAGGACTACTTCAAGAAAATTGAATGCT
TCGATTCCGTGGAGATCAGCGGAGTCGAAGACAGATTTAACGCAAGCCTGGGCGCTTACCACGATCTGCT
GAAGATCATTAAGGATAAAGACTTCCTGGACAACGAGGAAAATGAGGATATCCTGGAAGACATTGTGCTG
ACACTGACCCTGTTTGAGGACAGAGGAATGATCGAGGAAAGACTGAAAACCTATGCTCATCTGTTCGATG
ACAAGGTGATGAAACAGCTGAAGAGAAGGCGCTACACTGGCTGGGGTAGACTGAGCAGGAAGCTGATCAA
CGGCATTAGGGATAAACAGTCAGGAAAGACAATCCTGGACTTTCTGAAAAGTGATGGCTTCGCCAACCGC
AATTTTATGCAGCTGATTCACGATGACAGTCTGACCTTCAAAGAGGACATCCAGAAGGCTCAGGTGTCTG
GACAGGGCCACTCCCTGCATGAGCAGATTGCAAACCTGGCTGGAAGCCCAGCCATCAAGAAAGGCATTCT
GCAGACAGTGAAAATCGTCGATGAGCTGGTGAAAGTCATGGGCCATAAGCCCGAAAACATCGTGATTGAG
ATGGCTCGCGAAAATCAGACAACCCAGAAGGGTCAGAAGAACAGTAGAGAGAGGATGAAAAGAATCGAGG
AAGGCATTAAGGAGCTGGGTAGCCAGATCCTGAAAGAGCACCCAGTGGAAAACACACAGCTGCAGAATGA
GAAGCTGTATCTGTACTATCTGCAGAATGGAAGAGATATGTACGTGGACCAGGAGCTGGATATTAACAGG
CTGTCTGATTACGACGTGGATCATATCGTCCCCCAGAGTTTCATCAAAGATGACAGCATTGACAACAAGG
TGCTGACCAGGTCCGACAAAAACAGAGGAAAATCAGATAATGTCCCTAGTGAGGAAGTGGTCAAGAAAAT
GAAGAACTACTGGAGACAGCTGCTGAATGCCAAACTGATCACTCAGAGGAAGTTTGATAACCTGACAAAA
GCAGAGCGCGGTGGACTGTCAGAACTGGACAAAGCTGGATTCATCAAGAGGCAGCTGGTGGAAACACGCC
AGATCACTAAACACGTCGCACAGATTCTGGATAGTCGCATGAACACAAAGTACGATGAGAATGACAAACT
GATCAGAGAAGTGAAGGTCATTACCCTGAAGAGTAAACTGGTCAGCGACTTTAGGAAAGATTTCCAGTTT
TATAAGGTCCGCGAGATTAACAATTATCACCATGCCCATGACGCATACCTGAACGCCGTGGTCGGTACCG
CACTGATCAAGAAATACCCAAAACTGGAGAGCGAATTCGTGTACGGAGACTATAAGGTGTACGATGTCAG
AAAAATGATCGCCAAGTCCGAGCAGGAAATTGGAAAAGCTACTGCCAAGTATTTCTTTTACTCAAACATC
ATGAATTTCTTTAAGACAGAGATCACCCTGGCCAATGGAGAAATCCGCAAAAGGCCCCTGATTGAGACAA
ACGGAGAGACAGGCGAAATCGTGTGGGACAAAGGCAGAGATTTTGCAACCGTGAGGAAGGTCCTGAGCAT
GCCTCAAGTGAATATCGTCAAGAAAACTGAGGTGCAGACAGGCGGTTTCTCAAAAGAAAGTATTCTGCCA
AAACGCAACTCTGATAAGCTGATCGCTAGAAAGAAAGACTGGGACCCTAAGAAGTATGGAGGCTTTGACT
CTCCCACTGTGGCATACTCCGTCCTGGTGGTCGCTAAGGTGGAGAAGGGCAAAAGCAAGAAACTGAAATC
TGTCAAGGAGCTGCTGGGTATCACAATTATGGAGAGAAGCTCTTTCGAGAAGAACCCAATCGATTTTCTG
GAGGCCAAAGGTTATAAGGAAGTGAAGAAAGACCTGATCATTAAACTGCCCAAGTACAGTCTGTTTGAGC
TGGAAAACGGCAGGAAACGCATGCTGGCAAGCGCTGGAGAGCTGCAGAAAGGCAATGAACTGGCCCTGCC
TTCTAAGTACGTGAACTTCCTGTATCTGGCAAGCCACTACGAGAAGCTGAAAGGATCTCCAGAGGATAAC
GAACAGAAACAGCTGTTTGTGGAGCAGCACAAGCATTATCTGGACGAGATCATTGAACAGATTAGCGAGT
TCTCTAAAAGAGTGATCCTGGCCGACGCAAATCTGGATAAGGTCCTGTCTGCTTACAACAAACACAGAGA
TAAGCCCATCAGGGAGCAGGCCGAAAATATCATTCATCTGTTCACTCTGACAAACCTGGGCGCACCTGCA
GCTTTCAAGTACTTCGACACTACAATCGATAGAAAGAGGTACACCTCCACTAAGGAGGTGCTGGACGCTA
CACTGATCCATCAGAGTATTACCGGCCTGTACGAAACAAGGATTGACCTGTCTCAGCTGGGTGGCGACTC
ACCGGTGAGATCTCCTAAGAAGAAGAGAAAGGTGTGACCGCGGAATCTAGAGCGGCCGCCACCGCGGTGG
AGCTCCAGCTTTTGTTCCCTTTAGTGAGGGTTAATTGCGCGCTTGGCGTAATCATGGTCATAGCACCCAG
CTTTCTTGTACAAAGTTGGCATTATAAGAAAGCATTGCTTATCAATTTGTTGCAACGAACAGGTCACTAT
CAGTCAAAATAAAATCATTATTTGCCATCCAGCTGATATCCCCTATAGTGAGTCGTATTACATGGTCATA
GCTGTTTCCTGGCAGCTCTGGCCCGTGTCTCAAAATCTCTGATGTTACATTGCACAAGATAAAAATATAT
CATCATGAACAATAAAACTGTCTGCTTACATAAACAGTAATACAAGGGGTGTTATGAGCCATATTCAACG
GGAAACGTCGAGGCCGCGATTAAATTCCAACATGGATGCTGATTTATATGGGTATAAATGGGCTCGCGAT
AATGTCGGGCAATCAGGTGCGACAATCTATCGCTTGTATGGGAAGCCCGATGCGCCAGAGTTGTTTCTGA
AACATGGCAAAGGTAGCGTTGCCAATGATGTTACAGATGAGATGGTCAGACTAAACTGGCTGACGGAATT
TATGCCTCTTCCGACCATCAAGCATTTTATCCGTACTCCTGATGATGCATGGTTACTCACCACTGCGATC
CCCGGAAAAACAGCATTCCAGGTATTAGAAGAATATCCTGATTCAGGTGAAAATATTGTTGATGCGCTGG
CAGTGTTCCTGCGCCGGTTGCATTCGATTCCTGTTTGTAATTGTCCTTTTAACAGCGATCGCGTATTTCG
TCTCGCTCAGGCGCAATCACGAATGAATAACGGTTTGGTTGATGCGAGTGATTTTGATGACGAGCGTAAT
GGCTGGCCTGTTGAACAAGTCTGGAAAGAAATGCATAAACTTTTGCCATTCTCACCGGATTCAGTCGTCA
CTCATGGTGATTTCTCACTTGATAACCTTATTTTTGACGAGGGGAAATTAATAGGTTGTATTGATGTTGG
ACGAGTCGGAATCGCAGACCGATACCAGGATCTTGCCATCCTATGGAACTGCCTCGGTGAGTTTTCTCCT
TCATTACAGAAACGGCTTTTTCAAAAATATGGTATTGATAATCCTGATATGAATAAATTGCAGTTTCATT
TGATGCTCGATGAGTTTTTCTAATCAGAATTGGTTAATTGGTTGTAACACTGGCAGAGCATTACGCTGAC
TTGACGGGACGGCGCAAGCTCATGACCAAAATCCCTTAACGTGAGTTACGCGTCGTTCCACTGAGCGTCA
GACCCCGTAGAAAAGATCAAAGGATCTTCTTGAGATCCTTTTTTTCTGCGCGTAATCTGCTGCTTGCAAA
CAAAAAAACCACCGCTACCAGCGGTGGTTTGTTTGCCGGATCAAGAGCTACCAACTCTTTTTCCGAAGGT
AACTGGCTTCAGCAGAGCGCAGATACCAAATACTGTTCTTCTAGTGTAGCCGTAGTTAGGCCACCACTTC
AAGAACTCTGTAGCACCGCCTACATACCTCGCTCTGCTAATCCTGTTACCAGTGGCTGCTGCCAGTGGCG
ATAAGTCGTGTCTTACCGGGTTGGACTCAAGACGATAGTTACCGGATAAGGCGCAGCGGTCGGGCTGAAC
GGGGGGTTCGTGCACACAGCCCAGCTTGGAGCGAACGACCTACACCGAACTGAGATACCTACAGCGTGAG
CTATGAGAAAGCGCCACGCTTCCCGAAGGGAGAAAGGCGGACAGGTATCCGGTAAGCGGCAGGGTCGGAA
CAGGAGAGCGCACGAGGGAGCTTCCAGGGGGAAACGCCTGGTATCTTTATAGTCCTGTCGGGTTTCGCCA
CCTCTGACTTGAGCGTCGATTTTTGTGATGCTCGTCAGGGGGGCGGAGCCTATGGAAAAACGCCAGCAAC
GCGGCCTTTTTACGGTTCCTGGCCTTTTGCTGGCCTTTTGCTCACATGTTCTTTCCTGCGTTATCCCCTG
ATTCTGTGGATAACCGTATTACCGCCTTTGAGTGAGCTGATACCGCTCGCCGCAGCCGAACGACCGAGCG
CAGCGAGTCAGTGAGCGAGGAAGCGGAAGAGCGCCCAATACGCAAACCGCCTCTCCCCGCGCGTTGGCCG
ATTCATTAATGCAGCTGGCACGACAGGTTTCCCGACTGGAAAGCGGGCAGTGAGCGCAACGCAATTAATA
CGCGTACCGCTAGCCAGGAAGAGTTTGTAGAAACGCAAAAAGGCCATCCGTCAGGATGGCCTTCTGCTTA
GTTTGATGCCTGGCAGTTTATGGCGGGCGTCCTGCCCGCCACCCTCCGGGCCGTTGCTTCACAACGTTCA
AATCCGCTCCCGGCGGATTTGTCCTACTCAGGAGAGCGTTCACCGACAAACAACAGATAAAACGAAAGGC
CCAGTCTTCCGACTGAGCCTTTCGTTTTATTTGATGCCTGGCAGTTCCCTACTCTCGCGTTAACGCTAGC
ATGGATGTTTTCCCAGTCACGACGTTGTAAAACGACGGCCAGTCTTAAGCTCGGGCCCCAAATAATGATT
TTATTTTGACTGATAGTGACCTGTTCGTTGCAACAAATTGATGAGCAATGCTTTTTTATAATGCCAACTT
TGTACAAAAAAGCAGGCTTGTAAAACGACGGCCAGTGAGCGCGCGTAATACGACTCACTATAGGGCGAAT
TGGGTACCGGGCCCCCCCTCGAGGTCGACGCCACCATGGCTTCTCCA
