LOCUS       Exported 743 bp ds-DNA linear SYN 18-MAY-2021
DEFINITION  Middle Entry clone for Gateway containing a zebrafish
            codon-optimized Cas9 flanked by 2 NLS.
ACCESSION   .
VERSION     .
KEYWORDS    pME-Cas9
SOURCE      synthetic DNA construct
  ORGANISM  synthetic DNA construct
REFERENCE   1 (bases 1 to 743)
  AUTHORS   Ablain J, Durand EM, Yang S, Zhou Y, Zon LI
  TITLE     A CRISPR/Cas9 Vector System for Tissue-Specific Gene Disruption in
            Zebrafish.
  JOURNAL   Dev Cell. 2015 Mar 4. pii: S1534-5807(15)00075-1. doi:
            10.1016/j.devcel.2015.01.032.
  PUBMED    25752963
REFERENCE   2 (bases 1 to 743)
  AUTHORS   .
  TITLE     Direct Submission
  JOURNAL   Exported May 18, 2021 from SnapGene Server 1.1.58
            http://www.snapgene.com
FEATURES             Location/Qualifiers
     source          1..743
                     /organism="synthetic DNA construct"
                     /mol_type="other DNA"
     CDS             complement(32..52)
                     /codon_start=1
                     /product="nuclear localization signal of SV40 (simian virus
                     40) large T antigen"
                     /label=SV40 NLS
                     /translation="PKKKRKV"
     RBS             147..155
                     /label=Shine-Dalgarno sequence
                     /note="full consensus sequence for ribosome-binding sites
                     upstream of start codons in E. coli; complementary to a
                     region in the 3' end of the 16S rRNA (Chen et al., 1994)"
ORIGIN
        1 gcggtggcgg ccgctctaga ttccgcggtc acacctttct cttcttctta ggagatctca
       61 ccggtgagtc gccacccagc tgagacaggt caatccttgt ttcgtacagg ccggtaatac
      121 tctgatggat cagtgtagcg tccagcacct ccttagtgga ggtgtacctc tttctatcga
      181 ttgtagtgtc gaagtacttg aaagctgcag gtgcgcccag gtttgtcaga gtgaacagat
      241 gaatgatatt ttcggcctgc tccctgatgg gcttatctct gtgtttgttg taagcagaca
      301 ggaccttatc cagatttgcg tcggccagga tcactctttt agagaactcg ctaatctgtt
      361 caatgatctc gtccagataa tgcttgtgct gctccacaaa cagctgtttc tgttcgttat
      421 cctctggaga tcctttcagc ttctcgtagt ggcttgccag atacaggaag ttcacgtact
      481 tagaaggcag ggccagttca ttgcctttct gcagctctcc agcgcttgcc agcatgcgtt
      541 tcctgccgtt ttccagctca aacagactgt acttgggcag tttaatgatc aggtctttct
      601 tcacttcctt ataacctttg gcctccagaa aatcgattgg gttcttctcg aaagagcttc
      661 tctccataat tgtgataccc agcagctcct tgacagattt cagtttcttg cttttgccct
      721 tctccacctt agcgaccacc agg
//
