>Addgene plasmid #63154 | pME-Cas9 | addgene partial sequence | sequence record 108212 | M13pUC-Fwd 5'-CCCAGTCACGACGTTGTAAAACG-3'
AATAATGATTTTATTTTGACTGATAGTGACCTGTTCGTTGCAACAAATTGATGAGCAATGCTTTTTTATA
ATGCCAACTTTGTACAAAAAAGCAGGCTTGTAAAACGACGGCCAGTGAGCGCGCGTAATACGACTCACTA
TAGGGCGAATTGGGTACCGGGCCCCCCCTCGAGGTCGACGCCACCATGGCTTCTCCACCTAAGAAGAAGA
GAAAGGTGGGAAGCATGGATAAGAAGTATAGCATCGGCCTGGATATTGGAACTAACTCCGTGGGTTGGGC
AGTGATTACAGACGACTACAAGGTCCCTAGCAAGAAATTTAAGGTGCTGGGTAACACCGACAGGCACAGC
ATCAAGAAAAATCTGATTGGAGCCCTGCTGTTCGGTTCTGGAGAGACTGCCGAAGCAACACGCCTGAAAA
GAACAGCAAGAAGGCGCTATACCAGAAGGAAGAATAGAATCTGTTACCTGCAGGAGATTTTCTCTAACGA
AATGGCTAAGGTGGACGATTCATTCTTTCATAGGCTGGAGGAAAGTTTCCTGGTCGAGGAAGATAAGAAA
CACGAGCGCCATCCTATCTTTGGAAACATTGTGGACGAGGTCGCCTATCACGAAAAATACCCAACCATCT
ATCATCTGCGCAAGAAACTGGCTGACTCTACTGATAAAGCCGACCTGAGACTGATCTATCTGGCTCTGGC
CCACATGATTAAGTTCAGGGGTCATTTTCTGATCGAGGGCGATCTGAACCCCGACAATTCCGATGTGGAC
AAGCTGTTCATCCAGCTGGTCCAGATTTACAATCAGCTGTTTGAGGAAAACCCTATTAATGCTTCCAGAG
TGGACGCAAAAGCTATCCTGTCAGCCAGGCTG
