>Addgene plasmid #63154 | pME-Cas9 | addgene partial sequence | sequence record 109275 | pTC14_F1 5'-cctactcaggagagcgttca-3'
CCTTTCGTTTTATTTGATGCCTGGCAGTTCCCTACTCTCGCGTTAACGCTAGCATGGATGTTTTCCCAGT
CACGACGTTGTAAAACGACGGCCAGTCTTAAGCTCGGGCCCCAAATAATGATTTTATTTTGACTGATAGT
GACCTGTTCGTTGCAACAAATTGATGAGCAATGCTTTTTTATAATGCCAACTTTGTACAAAAAAGCAGGC
TTGTAAAACGACGGCCAGTGAGCGCGCGTAATACGACTCACTATAGGGCGAATTGGGTACCGGGCCCCCC
CTCGAGGTCGACGCCACCATGGCTTCTCCACCTAAGAAGAAGAGAAAGGTGGGAAGCATGGATAAGAAGT
ATAGCATCGGCCTGGATATTGGAACTAACTCCGTGGGTTGGGCAGTGATTACAGACGACTACAAGGTCCC
TAGCAAGAAATTTAAGGTGCTGGGTAACACCGACAGGCACAGCATCAAGAAAAATCTGATTGGAGCCCTG
CTGTTCGGTTCTGGAGAGACTGCCGAAGCAACACGCCTGAAAAGAACAGCAAGAAGGCGCTATACCAGAA
GGAAGAATAGAATCTGTTACCTGCAGGAGATTTTCTCTAACGAAATGGCTAAGGTGGACGATTCATTCTT
TCATAGGCTGGAGGAAAGTTTCCTGGTCGAGGAAGATAAGAAACACGAGCGCCATCCTATCTTTGGAAAC
ATTGTGGACGAGGTCGCCTATCACGAAAAATACCCAACCATCTATCATCTGCGCAAGAAACTGGCTG
